>Addgene plasmid #22361 | pCI-MOR205-1 | depositor full sequence | sequence record 10270 | Author sequence
TCAATATTGGCCATTAGCCATATTATTCATTGGTTATATAGCATAAATCAATATTGGCTATTGGCCATTG
CATACGTTGTATCTATATCATAATATGTACATTTATATTGGCTCATGTCCAATATGACCGCCATGTTGGC
ATTGATTATTGACTAGTTATTAATAGTAATCAATTACGGGGTCATTAGTTCATAGCCCATATATGGAGTT
CCGCGTTACATAACTTACGGTAAATGGCCCGCCTGGCTGACCGCCCAACGACCCCCGCCCATTGACGTCA
ATAATGACGTATGTTCCCATAGTAACGCCAATAGGGACTTTCCATTGACGTCAATGGGTGGAGTATTTAC
GGTAAACTGCCCACTTGGCAGTACATCAAGTGTATCATATGCCAAGTCCGCCCCCTATTGACGTCAATGA
CGGTAAATGGCCCGCCTGGCATTATGCCCAGTACATGACCTTACGGGACTTTCCTACTTGGCAGTACATC
TACGTATTAGTCATCGCTATTACCATGGTGATGCGGTTTTGGCAGTACACCAATGGGCGTGGATAGCGGT
TTGACTCACGGGGATTTCCAAGTCTCCACCCCATTGACGTCAATGGGAGTTTGTTTTGGCACCAAAATCA
ACGGGACTTTCCAAAATGTCGTAATAACCCCGCCCCGTTGACGCAAATGGGCGGTAGGCGTGTACGGTGG
GAGGTCTATATAAGCAGAGCTCGTTTAGTGAACCGTCAGATCACTAGAAGCTTTATTGCGGTAGTTTATC
ACAGTTAAATTGCTAACGCAGTCAGTGCTTCTGACACAACAGTCTCGAACTTAAGCTGCAGAAGTTGGTC
GTGAGGCACTGGGCAGGTAAGTATCAAGGTTACAAGACAGGTTTAAGGAGACCAATAGAAACTGGGCTTG
TCGAGACAGAGAAGACTCTTGCGTTTCTGATAGGCACCTATTGGTCTTACTGACATCCACTTTGCCTTTC
TCTCCACAGGTGTCCACTCCCAGTTCAATTACAGCTCTTAAGGCTAGAGTACTTAATACGACTCACTATA
GGCTAGCATGAATGGCACAGAAGGCCCTAACTTCTACGTGCCCTTCTCCAATGCGACGGGTGTGGTACGC
GAATTCACGCGTATGGAAAGGACTAACGTGAGCCACGAGATGGAGTTTGAACTCTTGGGCCTCACCAGTG
ACCCCCAGCTCCAGAAGCTGCTCTTTGTGGTGTTCCTGGTCATGTACGCCATCACTGTGCTGGGGAACCT
GGTCATGTTCTTTCTCATCCATGTGAGTACCACCCTGCACACACCTATGTACTCTCTCCTCAAGAGCCTT
TCGCTCCTGGATTTCTGCTACTCTTCTACGGTGGTTCCTCAGACGCTGATAAACTTCTTGGTTGAGAGAA
AAGTAATCTCTTACTTTGGCTGCATGGCTCAGATGTTCTTTTTTGCTGGCTTCGCCACCAGCGAGTGCTA
TCTCATTGCTGCAATGGCCTATGACCGCTATGTTGCTGTCTGCAGTCCTCTCCTCTATCCGACCATAGTG
TCTCCTAATGTCTGTGCCTCTCTGATTGGGGGCTCCTATGGAGCAGGGTTTCTCAATTCTCTTATCCATA
CAAGCTGCATCTTCAGTCTGAACTTCTGTGGTGCTCACGTGGTCACTCATTTCTTCTGCGATGGACCGCC
CATTCTCTCCCTGTCCTGCGTGGACACTTCCCTGTGTGAGATCTTGCTCTTCATTTTTGCCGGCTTCAAC
CTTTTGAGCTGTACTCTCACCATCTTGATCTCCTACTTATTAATTTTCATTGCTATCCTACAAATACGTT
CAAACCAGGGCAGGTTTAAGGCGTTCTCCACCTGCTCTTCCCACCTCACTGCTGTGTGCTTCTTTTTTGG
CACAACACTTTTTATGTACCTGCGCCCTAAGTCCAGCTACTCCTTGACCCAGGACCGCACAGTTGCCGTG
ATCTACACAGCGGTGATCCCAATGCTGAACCCCTTAATCTACTCTTTGAGAAACAAGGATGTGAAGGAGG
CTCTAAGGAAGGTTTGGGGCTGGAAATCAATGGGATGAGCGGCCGCTTCGAGCAGACATGATAAGATACA
TTGATGAGTTTGGACAAACCACAACTAGAATGCAGTGAAAAAAATGCTTTATTTGTGAAATTTGTGATGC
TATTGCTTTATTTGTAACCATTATAAGCTGCAATAAACAAGTTAACAACAACAATTGCATTCATTTTATG
TTTCAGGTTCAGGGGGAGATGTGGGAGGTTTTTTAAAGCAAGTAAAACCTCTACAAATGTGGTAAAATCG
ATAAGGATCCGGGCTGGCGTAATAGCGAAGAGGCCCGCACCGATCGCCCTTCCCAACAGTTGCGCAGCCT
GAATGGCGAATGG
[124 nt withheld, positions 2394-2517]
C
[91 nt withheld, positions 2519-2609]
A
[49 nt withheld, positions 2611-2659]
CCTTTGACGTTGGAGTCCACGTTCTTT
[37 nt withheld, positions 2687-2723]
ACCCTATCTCGGTCTATTCTTTTGATTTATAAGGGATTTTGCCGATTTCGGCCTATTGGTTAAAAAATGA
GCTGATTTAACAAAAATTTAACGCGAATTTTAACAAAATATTAACGCTTACAATTTCCTGATGCGGTATT
TTCTCCTTACGCATCTGTGCGGTATTTCACACCGCATATGGTGCACTCTCAGTACAATCTGCTCTGATGC
CGCATAGTTAAGCCAGCCCCGACACCCGCCAACACCCGCTGACGCGCCCTGACGGGCTTGTCTGCTCCCG
GCATCCGCTTACAGACAAGCTGTGACCGTCTCCGGGAGCTGCATGTGTCAGAGGTTTTCACCGTCATCAC
CGAAACGCGCGAGACGAAAGGGCCTCGTGATACGCCTATTTTTATAGGTTAATGTCATGATAATAATGGT
TTCTTAGACGTCAGGTGGCACTTTTCGGGGAAATGTGCGCGGAACCCCTATTTGTTTATTTTTCTAAATA
CATTCAAATATGTATCCGCTCATGAGACAATAACCCTGATAAATGCTTCAATAATATTGAAAAAGGAAGA
GTATGAGTATTCAACATTTCCGTGTCGCCCTTATTCCCTTTTTTGCGGCATTTTGCCTTCCTGTTTTTGC
TCACCCAGAAACGCTGGTGAAAGTAAAAGATGCTGAAGATCAGTTGGGTGCACGAGTGGGTTACATCGAA
CTGGATCTCAACAGCGGTAAGATCCTTGAGAGTTTTCGCCCCGAAGAACGTTTTCCAATGATGAGCACTT
TTAAAGTTCTGCTATGTGGCGCGGTATTATCCCGTATTGACGCCGGGCAAGAGCAACTCGGTCGCCGCAT
ACACTATTCTCAGAATGACTTGGTTGAGTACTCACCAGTCACAGAAAAGCATCTTACGGATGGCATGACA
GTAAGAGAATTATGCAGTGCTGCCATAACCATGAGTGATAACACTGCGGCCAACTTACTTCTGACAACGA
TCGGAGGACCGAAGGAGCTAACCGCTTTTTTGCACAACATGGGGGATCATGTAACTCGCCTTGATCGTTG
GGAACCGGAGCTGAATGAAGCCATACCAAACGACGAGCGTGACACCACGATGCCTGTAGCAATGGCAACA
ACGTTGCGCAAACTATTAACTGGCGAACTACTTACTCTAGCTTCCCGGCAACAATTAATAGACTGGATGG
AGGCGGATAAAGTTGCAGGACCACTTCTGCGCTCGGCCCTTCCGGCTGGCTGGTTTATTGCTGATAAATC
TGGAGCCGGTGAGCGTGGGTCTCGCGGTATCATTGCAGCACTGGGGCCAGATGGTAAGCCCTCCCGTATC
GTAGTTATCTACACGACGGGGAGTCAGGCAACTATGGATGAACGAAATAGACAGATCGCTGAGATAGGTG
CCTCACTGATTAAGCATTGGTAACTGTCAGACCAAGTTTACTCATATATACTTTAGATTGATTTAAAACT
TCATTTTTAATTTAAAAGGATCTAGGTGAAGATCCTTTTTGATAATCTCATGACCAAAATCCCTTAACGT
GAGTTTTCGTTCCACTGAGCGTCAGACCCCGTAGAAAAGATCAAAGGATCTTCTTGAGATCCTTTTTTTC
TGCGCGTAATCTGCTGCTTGCAAACAAAAAAACCACCGCTACCAGCGGTGGTTTGTTTGCCGGATCAAGA
GCTACCAACTCTTTTTCCGAAGGTAACTGGCTTCAGCAGAGCGCAGATACCAAATACTGTTCTTCTAGTG
TAGCCGTAGTTAGGCCACCACTTCAAGAACTCTGTAGCACCGCCTACATACCTCGCTCTGCTAATCCTGT
TACCAGTGGCTGCTGCCAGTGGCGATAAGTCGTGTCTTACCGGGTTGGACTCAAGACGATAGTTACCGGA
TAAGGCGCAGCGGTCGGGCTGAACGGGGGGTTCGTGCACACAGCCCAGCTTGGAGCGAACGACCTACACC
GAACTGAGATACCTACAGCGTGAGCTATGAGAAAGCGCCACGCTTCCCGAAGGGAGAAAGGCGGACAGGT
ATCCGGTAAGCGGCAGGGTCGGAACAGGAGAGCGCACGAGGGAGCTTCCAGGGGGAAACGCCTGGTATCT
TTATAGTCCTGTCGGGTTTCGCCACCTCTGACTTGAGCGTCGATTTTTGTGATGCTCGTCAGGGGGGCGG
AGCCTATGGAAAAACGCCAGCAACGCGGCCTTTTTACGGTTCCTGGCCTTTTGCTGGCCTTTTGCTCACA
TGGCTCGACAGATCT
Features (pLannotate 1.2.2; 15 found; start..end, strand, type, name):
    140..517     +  enhancer       CMV enhancer: human cytomegalovirus immediate early enhancer
    519..718     +  promoter       CMV promoter: human cytomegalovirus (CMV) immediate early promoter
    857..989     +  intron         chimeric intron: chimera between introns from human β-globin and immunoglobulin heavy chain genes
   1034..1052    +  promoter       T7 promoter: promoter for bacteriophage T7 RNA polymerase
   1058..1120    +  CDS            OPSB_CONCO (fragment): Experimental evidence at protein level: Swiss-Prot protein existence level 1. Visual pigments are the light-absorbing molecules that mediate vision. They consist of an apoprotein, opsin, covalently linked to cis-retinal. From Conger conger (Conger eel) (Muraena conger).
   1133..2056    +  CDS            Olfr1019: O1019_MOUSE - Also known as Mor180-1. Experimental evidence at protein level: Swiss-Prot protein existence level 1. Olfactory receptor that is activated by the binding of organosulfur odorants with thioether groups such as (methylthio)methanethiol (MTMT). The activity of this receptor is mediated by G proteins which activate adenylyl cyclase (Probable). From Mus musculus (Mouse).
   2092..2213    -  polyA_signal   SV40 poly(A) signal: SV40 polyadenylation signal
   2236..2304    -  CDS            large T antigen (fragment): large T antigen from SV40 (simian virus 40)
   2323..2390    +  CDS            lacZα (fragment): LacZα fragment of β-galactosidase; lacZ fragment
   2394..2822    +  rep_origin     f1 ori (sequence partly withheld): f1 bacteriophage origin of replication; arrow indicates direction of (+) strand synthesis
   2850..2949    -  misc_feature   bom (fragment): basis of mobility region from pBR322
   3051..3086    -  CDS            rop (fragment): Rop protein, which maintains plasmids at low copy number; rop
   3181..3285    +  promoter       AmpR promoter: bla
   3286..4146    +  CDS            AmpR: β-lactamase; bla; confers resistance to ampicillin, carbenicillin, and related antibiotics
   4317..4905    +  rep_origin     ori: high-copy-number ColE1/pMB1/pBR322/pUC origin of replication
