[The description below was written by a language model from this plasmid's Addgene catalogue record and pLannotate feature annotations shown in this document.]
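Description:
pCI-MOR205-1 is a mammalian expression plasmid built on the Promega pCI backbone, carrying the mouse olfactory receptor MOR205-1 (Olfr221) as a roughly 0.9 kb insert cloned between NheI and NotI sites, both of which remain intact. It is propagated in E. coli through a high-copy ColE1/pUC-type origin and selected with ampicillin via the β-lactamase gene. An f1 origin is also present, allowing single-stranded DNA production. Short bom, rop, lacZα and SV40 large T fragments in the annotation appear to be backbone remnants rather than functional parts.

Expression is driven by the human cytomegalovirus immediate-early enhancer and promoter, followed by the chimeric β-globin/immunoglobulin intron that pCI uses to improve transcript processing and expression, and terminated by an SV40 polyadenylation signal. A T7 promoter sits just upstream of the coding region, serving as a sequencing primer site and permitting in vitro transcription. The receptor carries an N-terminal Rho tag, a short peptide from the rhodopsin N-terminus commonly fused to odorant receptors to aid their cell-surface expression and detection in heterologous cells. The automated annotation picks this up as a small opsin fragment attributed to a fish opsin, and labels the main open reading frame as a different mouse olfactory receptor (Olfr1019). Both labels most likely reflect homology-based best matches rather than the true identity given in the catalogue entry.

The depositor notes an I83M change in the variant used in the associated study, which examined odor coding across a mammalian receptor repertoire. This fits use of the plasmid for transient expression of the receptor in cultured mammalian cells to test its odorant responses.
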