Addgene plasmid #22361: pCI-MOR205-1
Depositing lab: Hiroaki Matsunami. Depositing organization: Duke University. Publication: Odor coding by a Mammalian receptor repertoire. Saito H, Chi Q, Zhuang H, Matsunami H, Mainland JD. Sci Signal. 2009 . 2(60):ra9. 10.1126/scisignal.2000016 PubMed 19261596.
Backbone
  Vector backbone: pCI
  Backbone manufacturer: Promega
  Backbone size w/o insert (bp): 4006
  Vector type: Mammalian Expression
Growth in bacteria
  Bacterial resistance: Ampicillin, 100 μg/mL
  Growth temperature: 37°C
  Growth strain: DH5alpha
  Copy number: Unknown
Gene/Insert
  Gene/Insert name: MOR205-1 (alt name: Mus musculus olfactory receptor 221)
  Species: M. musculus (mouse)
  Insert size (bp): 936
  GenBank ID: NM_001001808
  Entrez Gene: Olfr221 (a.k.a. MOR205-1, MOR205-2, Olfr1514, MGC182601, MGC184004, MGC184008, Olfr221-ps1)
  Tag / fusion protein: Rho (N terminal on insert)
  Cloning method: Restriction Enzyme; 5′ cloning site NheI (not destroyed); 3′ cloning site NotI (not destroyed)
  Sequencing primers: 5′ T7; 3′ EBV-rev
Terms and licenses: Academic/Nonprofit Terms; Industry Terms: Not Available to Industry
Depositor comments: I83M in variant used for paper.
How to cite: pCI-MOR205-1 was a gift from Hiroaki Matsunami (Addgene plasmid # 22361 ; http://n2t.net/addgene:22361 ; RRID:Addgene_22361)
