>Addgene plasmid #22361 | pCI-MOR205-1 | addgene partial sequence | sequence record 28194 | 22361 with T7
GCCTACTTCTACGTGCCCTTCTCCAATGCGACGGGTGTGGTACGCGAATTCACGCGTATGGAAAGGACTA
ACGTGAGCCACGAGATGGAGTTTGAACTCTTGGGCCTCACCAGTGACCCCCAGCTCCAGAAGCTGCTCTT
TGTGGTGTTCCTGGTCATGTACGCCATCACTGTGCTGGGGAACCTGGTCATGTTCTTTCTCATCCATGTG
AGTACCACCCTGCACACGCCTATGTACTCTCTCCTCAAGAGCCTTTCGCTCCTGGATTTCTGCTACTCTT
CTACGGTGGTTCCTCAGACGCTGATGAACTTCTTGGTTGAGAGAAAAGTAATCTCTTACTTTGGCTGCAT
GGCTCAGATGTTCTTTTTTGCTGGCTTCGCCACCAGCGAGTGCTATCTCATTGCTGCAATGGCCTATGAC
CGCTATGTTGCTGTCTGCAGTCCTCTCCTCTATCCGACCATAGTGTCTCCTAATGTCTGTGCCTCTCTGA
TTGGGGGCTCCTATGGAGCAGGGTTTCTCAATTCTCTTATCCATACAAGCTGCATCTTCAGTCTGAACTT
CTGTGGTGCTCACGTGGTCACTCATTTCTTCTGCGATGGACCGCCCATTCTCTCCCTGTCCTGCGTGGAC
ACTTCCCTGTGTGAGATCTTGCTCTTCATTTTTGCCGGCTTCAACCTTTTGAGCTGTACTCTCACCATCT
TGATCTCCTACTTATTAATTTTCATTGCTATCCTACAAATACGTTCAAACCAGGGCAGGTTTAAGGCGTT
CTCCACCTGCTCTTCCCACCTCAC
